>Addgene plasmid #52884 | pBABE lucIL6 | depositor partial sequence | sequence record 82282 | insert
ATGGAAGACGCCAAAAACATAAAGAAAGGCCCGGCGCCATTCTATCCGCTGGAAGATGGAACCGCTGGAG
AGCAACTGCATAAGGCTATGAAGAGATACGCCCTGGTTCCTGGAACAATTGCTTTTACAGATGCACATAT
CGAGGTGGACATCACTTACGCTGAGTACTTCGAAATGTCCGTTCGGTTGGCAGAAGCTATGAAACGATAT
GGGCTGAATACAAATCACAGAATCGTCGTATGCAGTGAAAACTCTCTTCAATTCTTTATGCCGGTGTTGG
GCGCGTTATTTATCGGAGTTGCAGTTGCGCCCGCGAACGACATTTATAATGAACGTGAATTGCTCAACAG
TATGGGCATTTCGCAGCCTACCGTGGTGTTCGTTTCCAAAAAGGGGTTGCAAAAAATTTTGAACGTGCAA
AAAAAGCTCCCAATCATCCAAAAAATTATTATCATGGATTCTAAAACGGATTACCAGGGATTTCAGTCGA
TGTACACGTTCGTCACATCTCATCTACCTCCCGGTTTTAATGAATACGATTTTGTGCCAGAGTCCTTCGA
TAGGGACAAGACAATTGCACTGATCATGAACTCCTCTGGATCTACTGGTCTGCCTAAAGGTGTCGCTCTG
CCTCATAGAACTGCCTGCGTGAGATTCTCGCATGCCAGAGATCCTATTTTTGGCAATCAAATCATTCCGG
ATACTGCGATTTTAAGTGTTGTTCCATTCCATCACGGTTTTGGAATGTTTACTACACTCGGATATTTGAT
ATGTGGATTTCGAGTCGTCTTAATGTATAGATTTGAAGAAGAGCTGTTTCTGAGGAGCCTTCAGGATTAC
AAGATTCAAAGTGCGCTGCTGGTGCCAACCCTATTCTCCTTCTTCGCCAAAAGCACTCTGATTGACAAAT
ACGATTTATCTAATTTACACGAAATTGCTTCTGGTGGCGCTCCCCTCTCTAAGGAAGTCGGGGAAGCGGT
TGCCAAGAGGTTCCATCTGCCAGGTATCAGGCAAGGATATGGGCTCACTGAGACTACATCAGCTATTCTG
ATTACACCCGAGGGGGATGATAAACCGGGCGCGGTCGGTAAAGTTGTTCCATTTTTTGAAGCGAAGGTTG
TGGATCTGGATACCGGGAAAACGCTGGGCGTTAATCAAAGAGGCGAACTGTGTGTGAGAGGTCCTATGAT
TATGTCCGGTTATGTAAACAATCCGGAAGCGACCAACGCCTTGATTGACAAGGATGGATGGCTACATTCT
GGAGACATAGCTTACTGGGACGAAGACGAACACTTCTTCATCGTTGACCGCCTGAAGTCTCTGATTAAGT
ACAAAGGCTATCAGGTGGCTCCCGCTGAATTGGAATCCATCTTGCTCCAACACCCCAACATCTTCGACGC
AGGTGTCGCAGGTCTTCCCGACGATGACGCCGGTGAACTTCCCGCCGCCGTTGTTGTTTTGGAGCACGGA
AAGACGATGACGGAAAAAGAGATCGTGGATTACGTCGCCAGTCAAGTAACAACCGCGAAAAAGTTGCGCG
GAGGAGTTGTGTTTGTGGACGAAGTACCGAAAGGTCTTACCGGAAAACTCGACGCAAGAAAAATCAGAGA
GATCCTCATAAAGGCCAAGAAGGGCGGAAAGATCGCCGTGTAA
