>Addgene plasmid #52884 | pBABE lucIL6 | addgene partial sequence | sequence record 83463 | pBABE5 5'-CTTTATCCAGCCCTCAC-3'
AAAGGCCCGGCGCCATTCTATCCGCTGGAAGATGGAACCGCTGGAGAGCAACTGCATAAGGCTATGAAGA
GATACGCCCTGGTTCCTGGAACAATTGCTTTTACAGATGCACATATCGAGGTGGACATCACTTACGCTGA
GTACTTCGAAATGTCCGTTCGGTTGGCAGAAGCTATGAAACGATATGGGCTGAATACAAATCACAGAATC
GTCGTATGCAGTGAAAACTCTCTTCAATTCTTTATGCCGGTGTTGGGCGCGTTATTTATCGGAGTTGCAG
TTGCGCCCGCGAACGACATTTATAATGAACGTGAATTGCTCAACAGTATGGGCATTTCGCAGCCTACCGT
GGTGTTCGTTTCCAAAAAGGGGTTGCAAAAAATTTTGAACGTGCAAAAAAAGCTCCCAATCATCCAAAAA
ATTATTATCATGGATTCTAAAACGGATTACCAGGGATTTCAGTCGATGTACACGTTCGTCACATCTCATC
TACCTCCCGGTTTTAATGAATACGATTTTGTGCCAGAGTCCTTCGATAGGGACAAGACAATTGCACTGAT
CATGAACTCCTCTGGATCTACTGGTCTGCCTAAAGGTGTCGCTCTGCCTCATAGAACTGCCTGCGTGAGA
TTCTCGCATGCCAGAGATCCTATTTTTGGCAATC
