>Addgene plasmid #52884 | pBABE lucIL6 | addgene partial sequence | sequence record 83472 | pBABE3 5'-ACCCTAACTGACACACATTCC-3'
AACATTATAAAAATACATCACAAAGATTTCTTTAAAAACATATTTAAATTAGCAATTCATTGAGGTAAAC
TTATACATTCCAAGAAACCATCTGGCTAGGTAACAGAATATTTATATCAAATAGATTTTTAGGTTATCAT
TTCAAAACTATAACATATAACATTTCAAGTGACACTTCATAAAAATAATAAATATCAATCATAAATTAAC
TTAAAGTTTACTTATTTAAATTATCAATAAATTAAAAATAATTAAAATAGTGTCCCAACATTCATATTGT
CAGTTCTTCGTAGAGAACAACATAAGTCAGATACCTGACAACAGGATATATTTTCTGACCACAGTGAGGA
ATGTCCACAAACTGATATGCTTAGGCATAACGCAAAGCTTTCTAGAATTACACGGCGATCTTTCCGCCCT
TCTTGGCCTTTATGAGGATCTCTCTGATTTTTCTTGCGTCGAGTTTTCCGGTAAGACCTTTCGGTACTTC
GTCCACAAACACAACTCCTCCGCGCAACTTTTTCGCGGTTGTTACTTGACTGGCGACGTAATCCACGATC
TCTTTTTCCGTCATCGTCTTTCCGTGCTCCAAAACAACAACGGCGGCGGGAAGTTCACCGGCGTCATCGT
CGGGAAGACCTGCGACACCTGCGTCGAAGATGTTGGGGTGTTGGAGCAAGATGGATTCCAATTCAGCGGG
AGCCACCTGATAGCCTTTGTACTTAATCAGAGACTTCAGGCGGTCAACGATGAAGAAGTGTTCGTCTTCG
TCCCAGTAAGCTATGTCTCCAGAATGTAGCCATCCATCCTTGTCAATCAAGGCGTTGGTCGCTTCCGGAT
TGTTTACATAACCGGACATAATCATAG
