>Addgene plasmid #52884 | pBABE lucIL6 | addgene partial sequence | sequence record 83473 | Luc-F 5'-CAGTCAAGTAACAACCGCGA-3'
TACCGAAAGGTCTTACCGGAAAACTCGACGCAAGAAAAATCAGAGAGATCCTCATAAAGGCCAAGAAGGG
CGGAAAGATCGCCGTGTAATTCTAGAAAGCTTTGCGTTATGCCTAAGCATATCAGTTTGTGGACATTCCT
CACTGTGGTCAGAAAATATATCCTGTTGTCAGGTATCTGACTTATGTTGTTCTCTACGAAGAACTGACAA
TATGAATGTTGGGACACTATTTTAATTATTTTTAATTTATTGATAATTTAAATAAGTAAACTTTAAGTTA
ATTTATGATTGATATTTATTATTTTTATGAAGTGTCACTTGAAATGTTATATGTTATAGTTTTGAAATGA
TAACCTAAAAATCTATTTGATATAAATATTCTGTTACCTAGCCAGATGGTTTCTTGGAATGTATAAGTTT
ACCTCAATGAATTGCTAATTTAAATATGTTTTTAAAGAAATCTTTGTGATGTATTTTTATAATGTTTAGA
CTGTCTTCGAATTCGCCAGCACAGTGGTCGACCCTGTGGAATGTGTGTCAGTTAGGGTGTGGAAAGTCCC
CAGGCTCCCCAGCAGGCAGAAGTATGCAAAGCATGCATCTCAATTAGTCAGCAACCAGGTGTGGAAAGTC
CCCAGGCTCCCCAGCAGGCAGAAGTATGCAAAGCATGCATCTCAATTAGTCAGCAACCATAGTCCCGCCC
CTAACTCCGCCCATCCCGCCCCTAACTCCGCCCAGTTCCGCCCATTCTCCGCCCCATGGCTGACTAATTT
