[The description below was written by a language model from this plasmid's Addgene catalogue record.]
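Description:
pBABE lucIL6 is a retroviral mammalian expression plasmid built on the pBABE hygro backbone, with a recorded total size of about 7.6 kb. It is propagated in E. coli under ampicillin selection, and it carries a hygromycin marker for selecting transduced or transfected mammalian cells. As a pBABE-family vector it is a Moloney murine leukaemia virus-type design, in which the payload sits between long terminal repeats and is packaged into retroviral particles when the viral proteins are supplied in trans, giving stable integration into target cells. No feature table accompanies the record, so the promoters, packaging signal, bacterial origin and copy number are not explicitly documented. In the standard pBABE layout the inserted gene is transcribed from the 5' LTR and the resistance gene from an internal promoter.

The insert, cloned between BamHI and EcoRI sites that are both retained, is a firefly luciferase coding sequence fused to the 3' untranslated region of human IL6, so that cells produce a luciferase mRNA carrying the IL6 3' UTR. The listed insert size of roughly 1.65 kb is smaller than the difference between the stated backbone and total sizes, a discrepancy the record does not explain. Placing a reporter upstream of a cytokine 3' UTR makes luciferase output depend on post-transcriptional control exerted through that UTR, such as changes in mRNA stability or translation, rather than on the native IL6 promoter. The associated work concerns p38 MAPK signalling in stroma-mediated tumorigenesis, consistent with use as a stably integrated reporter of IL6 3' UTR-dependent regulation, although the record gives no further experimental detail.
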