Addgene plasmid #52884: pBABE lucIL6
Purpose: expresses a firefly luciferase mRNA fused to the 3' UTR of IL6
Depositing lab: Sheila Stewart. Depositing organization: Washington University in Saint Louis. Publication: p38MAPK plays a crucial role in stromal mediated tumorigenesis. Alspach E, Flanagan KC, Luo X, Ruhland MK, Huang H, Pazolli E, Donlin MJ, Marsh T, Piwnica-Worms D, Monahan J, Novack DV, McAllister SS, Stewart SA. Cancer Discov. 2014 Mar 26. 10.1158/2159-8290.CD-13-0743 PubMed 24670723.
Backbone
  Vector backbone: pBABE hygro
  Backbone size w/o insert (bp): 5578
  Total vector size (bp): 7616
  Vector type: Mammalian Expression, Retroviral, Luciferase
  Selectable markers: Hygromycin
Growth in bacteria
  Bacterial resistance: Ampicillin, 100 μg/mL
  Growth temperature: 37°C
  Growth strain: XL10 Gold
  Copy number: Unknown
Gene/Insert
  Gene/Insert name: firefly luciferase fused to IL6 3'UTR
  Species: H. sapiens (human); firefly
  Insert size (bp): 1653
  Entrez Gene: IL6 (a.k.a. BSF-2, BSF2, CDF, HGF, HSF, IFN-beta-2, IFNB2, IL-6)
  Cloning method: Restriction Enzyme; 5′ cloning site BamHI (not destroyed); 3′ cloning site EcoRI (not destroyed)
  Sequencing primers: 5′ pBABE 5'; 3′ pBABE 3'
Resource information
  A portion of this plasmid was derived from a plasmid made by: Dr. Nicholas Davidson, Washington University in St. Louis
Terms and licenses: Academic/Nonprofit Terms; Industry Terms: Not Available to Industry
How to cite: pBABE lucIL6 was a gift from Sheila Stewart (Addgene plasmid # 52884)
